>Addgene plasmid #73598 | pJK265 | depositor full sequence | sequence record 136140 | pJK265 sequence 6617 bps
TGGCGAATGGG
[124 nt withheld, positions 12-135]
C
[91 nt withheld, positions 137-227]
A
[49 nt withheld, positions 229-277]
CCTTTGACGTTGGAGTCCACGTTCTTT
[37 nt withheld, positions 305-341]
ACCCTATCTCGGTCTATTCTTTTGATTTATAAGGGATTTTGCCGATTTCGGCCTATTGGTTAAAAAATGA
GCTGATTTAACAAAAATTTAACGCGAATTTTAACAAAATATTAACGTTTACAATTTCAGGTGGCACTTTT
CGGGGAAATGTGCGCGGAACCCCTATTTGTTTATTTTTCTAAATACATTCAAATATGTATCCGCTCATGA
ATTAATTCTTAGAAAAACTCATCGAGCATCAAATGAAACTGCAATTTATTCATATCAGGATTATCAATAC
CATATTTTTGAAAAAGCCGTTTCTGTAATGAAGGAGAAAACTCACCGAGGCAGTTCCATAGGATGGCAAG
ATCCTGGTATCGGTCTGCGATTCCGACTCGTCCAACATCAATACAACCTATTAATTTCCCCTCGTCAAAA
ATAAGGTTATCAAGTGAGAAATCACCATGAGTGACGACTGAATCCGGTGAGAATGGCAAAAGTTTATGCA
TTTCTTTCCAGACTTGTTCAACAGGCCAGCCATTACGCTCGTCATCAAAATCACTCGCATCAACCAAACC
GTTATTCATTCGTGATTGCGCCTGAGCGAGACGAAATACGCGATCGCTGTTAAAAGGACAATTACAAACA
GGAATCGAATGCAACCGGCGCAGGAACACTGCCAGCGCATCAACAATATTTTCACCTGAATCAGGATATT
CTTCTAATACCTGGAATGCTGTTTTCCCGGGGATCGCAGTGGTGAGTAACCATGCATCATCAGGAGTACG
GATAAAATGCTTGATGGTCGGAAGAGGCATAAATTCCGTCAGCCAGTTTAGTCTGACCATCTCATCTGTA
ACATCATTGGCAACGCTACCTTTGCCATGTTTCAGAAACAACTCTGGCGCATCGGGCTTCCCATACAATC
GATAGATTGTCGCACCTGATTGCCCGACATTATCGCGAGCCCATTTATACCCATATAAATCAGCATCCAT
GTTGGAATTTAATCGCGGCCTAGAGCAAGACGTTTCCCGTTGAATATGGCTCATAACACCCCTTGTATTA
CTGTTTATGTAAGCAGACAGTTTTATTGTTCATGACCAAAATCCCTTAACGTGAGTTTTCGTTCCACTGA
GCGTCAGACCCCGTAGAAAAGATCAAAGGATCTTCTTGAGATCCTTTTTTTCTGCGCGTAATCTGCTGCT
TGCAAACAAAAAAACCACCGCTACCAGCGGTGGTTTGTTTGCCGGATCAAGAGCTACCAACTCTTTTTCC
GAAGGTAACTGGCTTCAGCAGAGCGCAGATACCAAATACTGTCCTTCTAGTGTAGCCGTAGTTAGGCCAC
CACTTCAAGAACTCTGTAGCACCGCCTACATACCTCGCTCTGCTAATCCTGTTACCAGTGGCTGCTGCCA
GTGGCGATAAGTCGTGTCTTACCGGGTTGGACTCAAGACGATAGTTACCGGATAAGGCGCAGCGGTCGGG
CTGAACGGGGGGTTCGTGCACACAGCCCAGCTTGGAGCGAACGACCTACACCGAACTGAGATACCTACAG
CGTGAGCTATGAGAAAGCGCCACGCTTCCCGAAGGGAGAAAGGCGGACAGGTATCCGGTAAGCGGCAGGG
TCGGAACAGGAGAGCGCACGAGGGAGCTTCCAGGGGGAAACGCCTGGTATCTTTATAGTCCTGTCGGGTT
TCGCCACCTCTGACTTGAGCGTCGATTTTTGTGATGCTCGTCAGGGGGGCGGAGCCTATGGAAAAACGCC
AGCAACGCGGCCTTTTTACGGTTCCTGGCCTTTTGCTGGCCTTTTGCTCACATGTTCTTTCCTGCGTTAT
CCCCTGATTCTGTGGATAACCGTATTACCGCCTTTGAGTGAGCTGATACCGCTCGCCGCAGCCGAACGAC
CGAGCGCAGCGAGTCAGTGAGCGAGGAAGCGGAAGAGCGCCTGATGCGGTATTTTCTCCTTACGCATCTG
TGCGGTATTTCACACCGCATATATGGTGCACTCTCAGTACAATCTGCTCTGATGCCGCATAGTTAAGCCA
GTATACACTCCGCTATCGCTACGTGACTGGGTCATGGCTGCGCCCCGACACCCGCCAACACCCGCTGACG
CGCCCTGACGGGCTTGTCTGCTCCCGGCATCCGCTTACAGACAAGCTGTGACCGTCTCCGGGAGCTGCAT
GTGTCAGAGGTTTTCACCGTCATCACCGAAACGCGCGAGGCAGCTGCGGTAAAGCTCATCAGCGTGGTCG
TGAAGCGATTCACAGATGTCTGCCTGTTCATCCGCGTCCAGCTCGTTGAGTTTCTCCAGAAGCGTTAATG
TCTGGCTTCTGATAAAGCGGGCCATGTTAAGGGCGGTTTTTTCCTGTTTGGTCACTGATGCCTCCGTGTA
AGGGGGATTTCTGTTCATGGGGGTAATGATACCGATGAAACGAGAGAGGATGCTCACGATACGGGTTACT
GATGATGAACATGCCCGGTTACTGGAACGTTGTGAGGGTAAACAACTGGCGGTATGGATGCGGCGGGACC
AGAGAAAAATCACTCAGGGTCAATGCCAGCGCTTCGTTAATACAGATGTAGGTGTTCCACAGGGTAGCCA
GCAGCATCCTGCGATGCAGATCCGGAACATAATGGTGCAGGGCGCTGACTTCCGCGTTTCCAGACTTTAC
GAAACACGGAAACCGAAGACCATTCATGTTGTTGCTCAGGTCGCAGACGTTTTGCAGCAGCAGTCGCTTC
ACGTTCGCTCGCGTATCGGTGATTCATTCTGCTAACCAGTAAGGCAACCCCGCCAGCCTAGCCGGGTCCT
CAACGACAGGAGCACGATCATGCGCACCCGTGGGGCCGCCATGCCGGCGATAATGGCCTGCTTCTCGCCG
AAACGTTTGGTGGCGGGACCAGTGACGAAGGCTTGAGCGAGGGCGTGCAAGATTCCGAATACCGCAAGCG
ACAGGCCGATCATCGTCGCGCTCCAGCGAAAGCGGTCCTCGCCGAAAATGACCCAGAGCGCTGCCGGCAC
CTGTCCTACGAGTTGCATGATAAAGAAGACAGTCATAAGTGCGGCGACGATAGTCATGCCCCGCGCCCAC
CGGAAGGAGCTGACTGGGTTGAAGGCTCTCAAGGGCATCGGTCGAGATCCCGGTGCCTAATGAGTGAGCT
AACTTACATTAATTGCGTTGCGCTCACTGCCCGCTTTCCAGTCGGGAAACCTGTCGTGCCAGCTGCATTA
ATGAATCGGCCAACGCGCGGGGAGAGGCGGTTTGCGTATTGGGCGCCAGGGTGGTTTTTCTTTTCACCAG
TGAGACGGGCAACAGCTGATTGCCCTTCACCGCCTGGCCCTGAGAGAGTTGCAGCAAGCGGTCCACGCTG
GTTTGCCCCAGCAGGCGAAAATCCTGTTTGATGGTGGTTAACGGCGGGATATAACATGAGCTGTCTTCGG
TATCGTCGTATCCCACTACCGAGATATCCGCACCAACGCGCAGCCCGGACTCGGTAATGGCGCGCATTGC
GCCCAGCGCCATCTGATCGTTGGCAACCAGCATCGCAGTGGGAACGATGCCCTCATTCAGCATTTGCATG
GTTTGTTGAAAACCGGACATGGCACTCCAGTCGCCTTCCCGTTCCGCTATCGGCTGAATTTGATTGCGAG
TGAGATATTTATGCCAGCCAGCCAGACGCAGACGCGCCGAGACAGAACTTAATGGGCCCGCTAACAGCGC
GATTTGCTGGTGACCCAATGCGACCAGATGCTCCACGCCCAGTCGCGTACCGTCTTCATGGGAGAAAATA
ATACTGTTGATGGGTGTCTGGTCAGAGACATCAAGAAATAACGCCGGAACATTAGTGCAGGCAGCTTCCA
CAGCAATGGCATCCTGGTCATCCAGCGGATAGTTAATGATCAGCCCACTGACGCGTTGCGCGAGAAGATT
GTGCACCGCCGCTTTACAGGCTTCGACGCCGCTTCGTTCTACCATCGACACCACCACGCTGGCACCCAGT
TGATCGGCGCGAGATTTAATCGCCGCGACAATTTGCGACGGCGCGTGCAGGGCCAGACTGGAGGTGGCAA
CGCCAATCAGCAACGACTGTTTGCCCGCCAGTTGTTGTGCCACGCGGTTGGGAATGTAATTCAGCTCCGC
CATCGCCGCTTCCACTTTTTCCCGCGTTTTCGCAGAAACGTGGCTGGCCTGGTTCACCACGCGGGAAACG
GTCTGATAAGAGACACCGGCATACTCTGCGACATCGTATAACGTTACTGGTTTCACATTCACCACCCTGA
ATTGACTCTCTTCCGGGCGCTATCATGCCATACCGCGAAAGGTTTTGCGCCATTCGATGGTGTCCGGGAT
CTCGACGCTCTCCCTTATGCGACTCCTGCATTAGGAAGCAGCCCAGTAGTAGGTTGAGGCCGTTGAGCAC
CGCCGCCGCAAGGAATGGTGCATGCAAGGAGATGGCGCCCAACAGTCCCCCGGCCACGGGGCCTGCCACC
ATACCCACGCCGAAACAAGCGCTCATGAGCCCGAAGTGGCGAGCCCGATCTTCCCCATCGGTGATGTCGG
CGATATAGGCGCCAGCAACCGCACCTGTGGCGCCGGTGATGCCGGCCACGATGCGTCCGGCGTAGAGGAT
CGAGATCTCGATCCCGCGAAATTAATACGACTCACTATAGGGGAATTGTGAGCGGATAACAATTCCCCTC
TAGAAATAATTTTGTTTAACTTTAAGAAGGAGATATACCATGGGCAGCAGCCATCATCATCATCATCACA
GCAGCGGCCTGGTGCCGCGCGGCAGCCATATGCATAAAATCATTATCGTCGGCGGAGGCCTGGCAGGCAG
CCTCAGCGCCATTTATCTGGCGCAACGGGGGCACGATGTCCACGTTGTCGAAAAGCGCGGCGATCCGCTG
CTGGAGAATGCCGCAAACGCCGACCCCGTCAACTCGCGCGCCATCGGCGTGAGCATGACGGTACGCGGCA
TCAAGGCCGTCCTGGCCGCCGGCATCAGCAAGCAGGAGCTCGACCAGTGCGGCGAACCCATCGTCGGCAT
GGCATTCAGCGTGGGCGGCCGGCACCGGATACGCGAGCTGACCCCGCTCGAAGGCCTGTTCCCCCTGTCG
CTGGACCGCACCGCCTTCCAGCGCCTGCTGAACCGGCATGCCGCCCTGCACGAGGTGAAGTATTACTTTG
AGCATAAATGCCTGGATGTCGACCTGGAAAGAAAGATCGTGCTGATCCAGGGCCCGGACGGCGCCTTGCA
GAAGCTGCATGGCGACCTGGTCATTGGCGCCGACGGCGCCCACTCTGCCGTGCGGCGCGCCATGCAAAGC
GGCATGCGCCGTTTCGAGTTCAGGCAAAGTTACTTCCGCCACGGCTACAAGACGCTGGTGTTGCCGAACG
CGGCGGATCTGGGTTTCAGGAAGGATTTGCTGTACTTCTTCGGCATGGATTCCAAGGGCCTGTTTGCCGG
CCGCGCGGCCACCATCCCGGACGGCAGCATCAGCTTTGCCCTGTGCCTGCCCTACACCGGCACGCCCAGC
CTGGGCACGCTCAACCGCGAAGCCATGGCCGATTTCTTCAGCCGCTACTTCGGCACCCTGCCGCCGGACC
GTCGCAAGGAAATGCTGGACCAGTTCATGGCGCTGCCCAGCAACGACCTCATCAATGTCCGTTCCAGCAC
CTTCCACTACAAGGCCAATATCCTGCTGATCGGCGATGCGGCGCATGCCACCGCCCCGTTCCTCGGGCAA
GGCATGAACATGGCGCTGGAAGACGTCCACGTCTTCGTGTCCCTGCTGGAAAAGCACGGCAATGCCCTGG
GCCCTGCCCTGTCCGAATTCACGCAGCAGCGCAAGGTGCAGGCGGACGCCATGCAGGACATGGCGATCGC
CAACTATGAGGCGCTGAGCAATCCGAACCTGATTTTCTTCCTGCAGACGCGCTACACGCGCTACATGCAC
AAGAAATTCCCCCGTGTTTATCCGCCAGACATGGCGGAGAAACTGTACTTCACATCGGTTCCTTACGATG
AATTGCAGCAAATCCAGAAGAAACAAAACGTTTGGTACAAACTTGGAAGGGTAAATTAAGAATTCGAGCT
CCGTCGACAAGCTTGCGGCCGCACTCGAGCACCACCACCACCACCACTGAGATCCGGCTGCTAACAAAGC
CCGAAAGGAAGCTGAGTTGGCTGCTGCCACCGCTGAGCAATAACTAGCATAACCCCTTGGGGCCTCTAAA
CGGGTCTTGAGGGGTTTTTTGCTGAAAGGAGGAACTATATCCGGAT
Features (pLannotate 1.2.2; 21 found; start..end, strand, type, name):
     12..467     +  rep_origin     f1 ori (sequence partly withheld): f1 bacteriophage origin of replication; arrow indicates direction of (+) strand synthesis
    494..551     +  promoter       AmpR promoter (fragment): bla
    560..1375    -  CDS            KanR: aminoglycoside phosphotransferase; aph(3')-Ia; confers resistance to kanamycin in bacteria or G418 (Geneticin®) in eukaryotes
   1497..2085    +  rep_origin     ori: high-copy-number ColE1/pMB1/pBR322/pUC origin of replication
   2271..2413    -  misc_feature   bom: basis of mobility region from pBR322
   2515..2706    -  CDS            rop: Rop protein, which maintains plasmids at low copy number; rop
   2723..3103    +  CDS            YPB1_ECOLX: Protein predicted: Swiss-Prot protein existence level 4. From Escherichia coli.
   3175..3466    -  CDS            TcR (fragment): tetracycline efflux protein; tet; confers resistance to tetracycline
   3481..3502    -  protein_bind   CAP binding site: CAP binding activates transcription in the presence of cAMP. E. coli catabolite activator protein
   3515..4597    -  CDS            lacI: lac repressor; lacI; The lac repressor binds to the lac operator to inhibit transcription in E. coli. This inhibition can be relieved by adding lactose or isopropyl-β-D-thiogalactopyranoside (IPTG).
   4598..4675    -  promoter       lacI promoter: lacI
   4683..4962    -  CDS            TcR (fragment): tetracycline efflux protein; tet; confers resistance to tetracycline
   4984..5002    +  promoter       T7 promoter: promoter for bacteriophage T7 RNA polymerase
   5003..5027    +  protein_bind   lac operator: The lac repressor binds to the lac operator to inhibit transcription in E. coli. This inhibition can be relieved by adding lactose or isopropyl-β-D-thiogalactopyranoside (IPTG). lac repressor encoded by lacI
   5042..5064    +  RBS            RBS: efficient ribosome binding site from bacteriophage T7 gene 10 (Olins and Rangwala, 1989)
   5083..5099    +  CDS            capTEV™ (fragment): composite tag for in vivo biotinylation, TEV protease cleavage, and 6xHis tagging
   5110..5127    +  CDS            thrombin site: thrombin recognition and cleavage site
   5131..6417    +  CDS            vioC: VIOC_CHRVO - Experimental evidence at protein level: Swiss-Prot protein existence level 1. Catalyzes the hydroxylation of the 16-position of protoviolaceinate and protodeoxyviolaceinate to form violacein and deoxyviolacein, respectively. From Chromobacterium violaceum (strain ATCC 12472 / DSM 30191 / JCM 1249 / NBRC 12614 / NCIMB 9131 / NCTC 9757).
   6461..6478    +  CDS            9xHis (fragment): 9xHis affinity tag
   6488..6537    +  CDS            SET1 (fragment): solubility-enhancement tag derived from T7 phage gene 10B
   6545..6592    +  terminator     T7 terminator: transcription terminator for bacteriophage T7 RNA polymerase
