[The description below was written by a language model from this plasmid's Addgene catalogue record and pLannotate feature annotations shown in this document.]
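Description:
pJK265 is a bacterial expression plasmid built on the pET28a backbone for producing the violacein biosynthesis protein VioC from Janthinobacterium lividum with an N-terminal His6 tag. The 6,617 bp construct replicates in E. coli from a ColE1/pBR322-type origin accompanied by the bom region and the rop gene, which moderates copy number. It also carries an f1 phage origin and is selected with kanamycin through the aph(3')-Ia aminoglycoside phosphotransferase gene. The short tetracycline-resistance, AmpR promoter and other small fragments called by the automated annotation are backbone remnants rather than functional elements.

The vioC open reading frame was inserted between the NdeI and EcoRI sites, both of which are retained, and the depositor notes that the ORF itself contains an internal EcoRI site, which matters for any restriction-based subcloning or diagnostic digest. Expression is driven by a T7 promoter followed by a lac operator and the strong T7 gene 10 ribosome binding site. The plasmid-borne lacI gene supplies repressor, so transcription requires a host providing T7 RNA polymerase and is induced with IPTG. A T7 terminator closes the unit. The backbone-encoded leader places the His6 tag and a thrombin cleavage site directly upstream of VioC, allowing metal-affinity purification and optional tag removal. The downstream His-tag sequence in the backbone is annotated separately from the coding region, and the record lists only the N-terminal tag. The annotation tool matched the insert to the Chromobacterium violaceum VioC homologue, an enzyme that hydroxylates protoviolaceinate and protodeoxyviolaceinate to give violacein and deoxyviolacein. The record assigns the insert to J. lividum. The plasmid is suited to recombinant production of VioC, for example for purification and enzymatic study.
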