Addgene plasmid #73598: pJK265
Purpose: Produces Janthinobacterium lividum violacein biosynthesis protein VioC with a N-terminal His6 tag
Depositing lab: T. J. Kappock. Depositing organization: Washington University in Saint Louis.
Backbone
  Vector backbone: pET28a
  Backbone size w/o insert (bp): 5369
  Total vector size (bp): 6617
  Vector type: Bacterial Expression
Growth in bacteria
  Bacterial resistance: Kanamycin, 50 μg/mL
  Growth temperature: 37°C
  Growth strain: DH5alpha
  Copy number: Unknown
Gene/Insert
  Gene/Insert name: violacein biosynthesis protein VioC (alt name: vioC)
  Species: Janthinobacterium lividum
  GenBank ID: AAZ39193.1
  Promoter: T7
  Tag / fusion protein: His6 (N terminal on backbone)
  Cloning method: Restriction Enzyme; 5′ cloning site NdeI (not destroyed); 3′ cloning site EcoRI (not destroyed)
  Sequencing primers: 5′ T7 promoter; 3′ T7 terminator
Terms and licenses: Academic/Nonprofit Terms; Industry Terms: Not Available to Industry
Depositor comments: ORF contains internal EcoRI site.
How to cite: pJK265 was a gift from T. J. Kappock (Addgene plasmid # 73598 ; http://n2t.net/addgene:73598 ; RRID:Addgene_73598)
