>Addgene plasmid #73598 | pJK265 | addgene partial sequence | sequence record 138238 | T7 5'-TAATACGACTCACTATAGGG-3'
TTTTGTTTAACTTTAAGAAGGAGATATACCATGGGCAGCAGCCATCATCATCATCATCACAGCAGCGGCC
TGGTGCCGCGCGGCAGCCATATGCATAAAATCATTATCGTCGGCGGAGGCCTGGCAGGCAGCCTCAGCGC
CATTTATCTGGCGCAACGGGGGCACGATGTCCACGTTGTCGAAAAGCGCGGCGATCCGCTGCTGGAGAAT
GCCGCAAACGCCGACCCCGTCAACTCGCGCGCCATCGGCGTGAGCATGACGGTACGCGGCATCAAGGCCG
TCCTGGCCGCCGGCATCAGCAAGCAGGAGCTCGACCAGTGCGGCGAACCCATCGTCGGCATGGCATTCAG
CGTGGGCGGCCGGCACCGGATACGCGAGCTGACCCCGCTCGAAGGCCTGTTCCCCCTGTCGCTGGACCGC
ACCGCCTTCCAGCGCCTGCTGAACCGGCATGCCGCCCTGCACGAGGTGAAGTATTACTTTGAGCATAAAT
GCCTGGATGTCGACCTGGAAAGAAAGATCGTGCTGATCCAGGGCCCGGACGGCGCCTTGCAGAAGCTGCA
TGGCGACCTGGTCATTGGCGCCGACGGCGCCCACTCTGCCGTGCGGCGCGCCATGCAAAGCGGCATGCGC
CGTTTCGAGTTCAGGCAAAGTTACTTCCGCCACGGCTACAAGACGCTGGTGTTGCCGAACGCGGCGGATC
TGGGTTTCAGGAAGGATTTGCTGTACTTCTTCGGCATGGATTCCAAGGGCCTGTTTGCCGGCCGCGCGGC
CACCATCCCGGACGGCAGCATCAGCTTTGCCCTGTGCCTGCCCTACACCGGCACGCCCAGCCTGGGCACG
CTCAACCGCGAAGCCATGGCCGATTTCTTCAGCCGCTACTTCGGCACCCTGCCGCCGGACCGTCGCAAGG
AAATGCTGGACCAGTTCATGGCGCTGCCCAGCAACGACCTCATCAATGTCCGTTCCAGCACCTTCCACTA
CAAGGCCAATATCCTGCTGATCGGCGATGCGGCGCATGCCACCG
