>Addgene plasmid #73598 | pJK265 | addgene partial sequence | sequence record 138239 | T7term 5'-GCTAGTTATTGCTCAGCGG-3'
TTTGTTAGCAGCCGGATCTCAGTGGTGGTGGTGGTGGTGCTCGAGTGCGGCCGCAAGCTTGTCGACGGAG
CTCGAATTCTTAATTTACCCTTCCAAGTTTGTACCAAACGTTTTGTTTCTTCTGGATTTGCTGCAATTCA
TCGTAAGGAACCGATGTGAAGTACAGTTTCTCCGCCATGTCTGGCGGATAAACACGGGGGAATTTCTTGT
GCATGTAGCGCGTGTAGCGCGTCTGCAGGAAGAAAATCAGGTTCGGATTGCTCAGCGCCTCATAGTTGGC
GATCGCCATGTCCTGCATGGCGTCCGCCTGCACCTTGCGCTGCTGCGTGAATTCGGACAGGGCAGGGCCC
AGGGCATTGCCGTGCTTTTCCAGCAGGGACACGAAGACGTGGACGTCTTCCAGCGCCATGTTCATGCCTT
GCCCGAGGAACGGGGCGGTGGCATGCGCCGCATCGCCGATCAGCAGGATATTGGCCTTGTAGTGGAAGGT
GCTGGAACGGACATTGATGAGGTCGTTGCTGGGCAGCGCCATGAACTGGTCCAGCATTTCCTTGCGACGG
TCCGGCGGCAGGGTGCCGAAGTAGCGGCTGAAGAAATCGGCCATGGCTTCGCGGTTGAGCGTGCCCAGGC
TGGGCGTGCCGGTGTAGGGCAGGCACAGGGCAAAGCTGATGCTGCCGTCCGGGATGGTGGCCGCGCGGCC
GGCAAACAGGCCCTTGGAATCCATGCCGAAGAAGTACAGCAAATCCTTCCTGAAACCCAGATCCGCCGCG
TTCGGCAACACCAGCGTCTTGTAGCCGTGGCGGAAGTAACTTTGCCTGAACTCGAAACGGCGCATGCCGC
TTTGCATGGCGCGCCGCACGGCAGAGTGGGCGCCGTCGGCGCCAATGACCAGGTCGCCATGCAGCTTCTG
CAAGGCGCCGTCCGGGCCCTGGATC
